>Addgene plasmid #206475 | pAc5.1-OST4-mCherry (EcoRV) (XH26) | addgene full sequence | sequence record 407832 | Addgene NGS Result
CTTCAAGAATTAATTCTATATTCTAAAAACACAAATGATACTTCTAAAAAAAAATCATGAATGGCATCAA
CTCTGAATCAAATCTTTGCAGATGCACCTACTTCTCATTTCCACTGTCACATCATTTTTCCAGATCTCGC
TGCCTGTTATGTGGCCCACAAACCAAGACACGTTTTATGGCCATTAAAGCTGGCTGATCGTCGCCAAACA
CCAAATACATAATGAATATGTACACATTCGAGAAAGAAGCGATCAAAGAAGCGTCTTCGGGCGGAGTAGG
AGAATGCGGAGGAGAAGGAGAACGAGCTGATCTAGTATCTCTCCACAATCCAATGCCAACTGACCAACTG
GCCATATTCGGAGCAATTTGAAGCCAATTTCCATCGCCTGGCGATCGCTCCATTCTTGGCTATATGTTTT
TCACCGTTACCCGGGGCCATTTTCAAAGACTCGTCGGCAAGATAAGATTGTGTCACTCGCTGTCTCTCTT
CATTTGTCGAAGAATGCTGAGGAATTTCGCGATGACGTCGGCGAGTATTTTGAAGAATGAGAATAATTTG
TATTTATACGAAAATCAGTTAGTGGAATTTTCTACAAAAACATGTTATCTATAGATAATTTTGTTGCAAA
ATATGTTGACTATGACAAAGATTGTATGTATATACCTTTAATGTATTCTCATTTTCTTATGTATTTATAA
TGGCAATGATGATACTGATGATATTTTAAGATGATGCCAGACCAAAAGGCTTGAATTTCTGCGTCTTTTG
CCGAACGCAGTGCATGTGCAATTGTTGTTTTTTGGAATATTCAATTTTCGGACTGTCCGCTTTGATTTCA
GTTTCTTGGCTTATTCAAAAAGCAAAGTAAAGCCAAAAAAGCGAGATGGCAATACCAAATGCGGCAAAAC
GGTAGTGGAAGGAAAGGGGTGCGGGGCAGCGGAAGGAAGGGTGGGGCGGGGCGTGGCGGGGTCTGTGGCT
GGGCGCGACGTCACCGACGTTGGAGCCACTCCTTTGACCATGTGTGCGTGTGTGTATTATTCGTGTCTCG
CCACTCGCCGGTTGTTTTTTTCTTTTTATGCTGCGCTCTCTCTAGCGCCATCTCGCTTACGCATGCTCAA
CGCACCGCATGTTGCCGTTTCCTTTTATGCGTCATTTTGGCTCGAAATAGGCAATTATTTAAACAAAGAT
TAGTCAACGAAAACGCTAAAATAAATAAGTCTACAATATGGTTACTTATTGCCATGTGTGTGCAGCCAAC
GATAGCAACAAAAGCAACAACACAGGTGGCTTTCCCTCTTTCACTTTTTGTTTGCAAGCCGCGTGCGAGC
AAGACGGCACGACCGGCAAACGCAATTACGCTGACAAAGAGCAGACGAAGTTTTGGCGAAAAACATCAAG
GCGCCTGATACGAATGCATTTGCAATAACAATTGCGATATTTAATATTGTTTATGAAGCTGTTTGACTTC
AAAACACACAAAAAAAAAAATAAAACAAATTATTTGAAAGAGAATTAGGAATCGGACGCTTATCGTTAGG
GTAACAACAAGAAATGCTTACTGAGTCACAGCCTCTGGAAAACTGCCGCAAGCCAGAGAGAGAGAGAAAA
AGAGGGAGAGCAGCTTAGACCGCATGTGCTTGTGTGTGAGGCGTCTCTCTCTTCGTCTCTGTTGCGCAAA
CGCATAGACTGCACTGAAAAAATCGATTACCTATTTTTTATGAATGAATATTTGCACTATTACTATTCAA
AACTATTAAGATAGCAATCACATTCAATAGCCAAATACTATACCACCTGAGCGATGCAACGAAATGATCA
ATTTGAGCAAAAATGCTGCATATTTAGGACGGCATCATTATAGAAATGCTTCTTGCTGTGTACTTTTCTC
TCGTCTGGCAGCTGTTTCGCCGTTATTGTTAAAACCGGCTTAAGTTAGGTGTGTTTTCTACGACTAGTGA
ATGCCCTACTAGAAGATGTGTGTTGCACAAAATGTCCCTGGAATAACCAATTTGAAGTGCAGATAGCAGT
AAACGTAAGCTAATATGAATATTATTTAACTGTAATGTTTTAATATCGCTGGACATTACTAATAAACCCA
CTATAAACACATGTACATATGTATGTTTTGGCATACAATGAGTAGTTGGGGAAAAAATGTGTAAAAGCAC
CGTGACCATCACAGCATAAAGATAACCAGCTGAAGTATCGAATATGAGTAACCCCCAAATTGAATCACAT
GCCGCAACTGATAGGACCCATGGAAGTACACTCTTCATGGCGATATACAAGACACACACAAGCACGAACA
CCCAGTTGCGGAGGAAATTCTCCGTAAATGAAAACCCAATCGGCGAACAATTCATACCCATATATGGTAA
AAGTTTTGAACGCGACTTGAGAGCGGAGAGCATTGCGGCTGATAAGGTTTTAGCGCTAAGCGGGCTTTAT
AAAACGGGCTGCGGGACCAGTTTTCATATCACTACCGTTTGAGTTCTTGTGCTGTGTGGATACTCCTCCC
GACACAAAGCCGCTCCATCAGCCAGCAGTCGTCTAATCCAGAGACCCCGGATCGGGGTACCATGATCTCT
GATGAACAGCTGAACTCCTTGGCCATCACCTTCGGTATTGTGATGATGACTTTAATTGTCATTTACCATG
CTGTTGACTCCACCATGTCTCCTAAGAACGGTACCATGGTGAGCAAGGGCGAGGAGGATAACATGGCCAT
CATCAAGGAGTTCATGCGCTTCAAGGTGCACATGGAGGGCTCCGTGAACGGCCACGAGTTCGAGATCGAG
GGCGAGGGCGAGGGCCGCCCCTACGAGGGCACCCAGACCGCCAAGCTGAAGGTGACCAAGGGTGGCCCCC
TGCCCTTCGCCTGGGACATCCTGTCCCCTCAGTTCATGTACGGCTCCAAGGCCTACGTGAAGCACCCCGC
CGACATCCCCGACTACTTGAAGCTGTCCTTCCCCGAGGGCTTCAAGTGGGAGCGCGTGATGAACTTCGAG
GACGGCGGCGTGGTGACCGTGACCCAGGACTCCTCCCTGCAGGACGGCGAGTTCATCTACAAGGTGAAGC
TGCGCGGCACCAACTTCCCCTCCGACGGCCCCGTAATGCAGAAGAAGACCATGGGCTGGGAGGCCTCCTC
CGAGCGGATGTACCCCGAGGACGGCGCCCTGAAGGGCGAGATCAAGCAGAGGCTGAAGCTGAAGGACGGC
GGCCACTACGACGCTGAGGTCAAGACCACCTACAAGGCCAAGAAGCCCGTGCAGCTGCCCGGCGCCTACA
ACGTCAACATCAAGTTGGACATCACCTCCCACAACGAGGACTACACCATCGTGGAACAGTACGAACGCGC
CGAGGGCCGCCACTCCACCGGCGGCATGGACGAGCTGTACAAGCCAAGCTTGAATTCTGCAGATATCCAG
CACAGTGGCGGCCGCTCGAGTCTAGAGGGCCCGCGGTTCGAAGGTAAGCCTATCCCTAACCCTCTCCTCG
GTCTCGATTCTACGCGTACCGGTCATCATCACCATCACCATTGAGTTTAAACCCGCTGATCAGCCTCGAC
TGTGCCTTCTAAGGCCTGAGCTCGCTGATCAGCCTCGATCGAGGATCCAGACATGATAAGATACATTGAT
GAGTTTGGACAAACCACAACTAGAATGCAGTGAAAAAAATGCTTTATTTGTGAAATTTGTGATGCTATTG
CTTTATTTGTAACCATTATAAGCTGCAATAAACAAGTTAACAACAACAATTGCATTCATTTTATGTTTCA
GGTTCAGGGGGAGGTGTGGGAGGTTTTTTAAAGCAAGTAAAACCTCTACAAATGTGGTATGGCTGATTAT
GATCAGTCGACCGATGCCCTTGAGAGCCTTCAACCCAGTCAGCTCCTTCCGGTGGGCGCGGGGCATGACT
ATCGTCGCCGCACTTATGACTGTCTTCTTTATCATGCAACTCGTAGGACAGGTGCCGGCAGCGCTCTGGG
TCATTTTCGGCGAGGACCGCTTTCGCTGGAGCGCGACGATGATCGGCCTGTCGCTTGCGGTATTCGGAAT
CTTGCACGCCCTCGCTCAAGCCTTCGTCACTGGTCCCGCCACCAAACGTTTCGGCGAGAAGCAGGCCATT
ATCGCCGGCATGGCGGCCGACGCGCTGGGCTACGTCTTGCTGGCGTTCGCGACGCGAGGCTGGATGGCCT
TCCCCATTATGATTCTTCTCGCTTCCGGCGGCATCGGGATGCCCGCGTTGCAGGCCATGCTGTCCAGGCA
GGTAGATGACGACCATCAGGGACAGCTTCAAGGCCAGCAAAAGGCCAGGAACCGTAAAAAGGCCGCGTTG
CTGGCGTTTTTCCATAGGCTCCGCCCCCCTGACGAGCATCACAAAAATCGACGCTCAAGTCAGAGGTGGC
GAAACCCGACAGGACTATAAAGATACCAGGCGTTTCCCCCTGGAAGCTCCCTCGTGCGCTCTCCTGTTCC
GACCCTGCCGCTTACCGGATACCTGTCCGCCTTTCTCCCTTCGGGAAGCGTGGCGCTTTCTCATAGCTCA
CGCTGTAGGTATCTCAGTTCGGTGTAGGTCGTTCGCTCCAAGCTGGGCTGTGTGCACGAACCCCCCGTTC
AGCCCGACCGCTGCGCCTTATCCGGTAACTATCGTCTTGAGTCCAACCCGGTAAGACACGACTTATCGCC
ACTGGCAGCAGCCACTGGTAACAGGATTAGCAGAGCGAGGTATGTAGGCGGTGCTACAGAGTTCTTGAAG
TGGTGGCCTAACTACGGCTACACTAGAAGGACAGTATTTGGTATCTGCGCTCTGCTGAAGCCAGTTACCT
TCGGAAAAAGAGTTGGTAGCTCTTGATCCGGCAAACAAACCACCGCTGGTAGCGGTGGTTTTTTTGTTTG
CAAGCAGCAGATTACGCGCAGAAAAAAAGGATCTCAAGAAGATCCTTTGATCTTTTCTACGGGGTCTGAC
GCTCAGTGGAACGAAAACTCACGTTAAGGGATTTTGGTCATGAGATTATCAAAAAGGATCTTCACCTAGA
TCCTTTTAAATTAAAAATGAAGTTTTAAATCAATCTAAAGTATATATGAGTAAACTTGGTCTGACAGTTA
CCAATGCTTAATCAGTGAGGCACCTATCTCAGCGATCTGTCTATTTCGTTCATCCATAGTTGCCTGACTC
CCCGTCGTGTAGATAACTACGATACGGGAGGGCTTACCATCTGGCCCCAGTGCTGCAATGATACCGCGAG
ACCCACGCTCACCGGCTCCAGATTTATCAGCAATAAACCAGCCAGCCGGAAGGGCCGAGCGCAGAAGTGG
TCCTGCAACTTTATCCGCCTCCATCCAGTCTATTAATTGTTGCCGGGAAGCTAGAGTAAGTAGTTCGCCA
GTTAATAGTTTGCGCAACGTTGTTGCCATTGCTGCAGGCATCGTGGTGTCACGCTCGTCGTTTGGTATGG
CTTCATTCAGCTCCGGTTCCCAACGATCAAGGCGAGTTACATGATCCCCCATGTTGTGCAAAAAAGCGGT
TAGCTCCTTCGGTCCTCCGATCGTTGTCAGAAGTAAGTTGGCCGCAGTGTTATCACTCATGGTTATGGCA
GCACTGCATAATTCTCTTACTGTCATGCCATCCGTAAGATGCTTTTCTGTGACTGGTGAGTACTCAACCA
AGTCATTCTGAGAATAGTGTATGCGGCGACCGAGTTGCTCTTGCCCGGCGTCAACACGGGATAATACCGC
GCCACATAGCAGAACTTTAAAAGTGCTCATCATTGGAAAACGTTCTTCGGGGCGAAAACTCTCAAGGATC
TTACCGCTGTTGAGATCCAGTTCGATGTAACCCACTCGTGCACCCAACTGATCTTCAGCATCTTTTACTT
TCACCAGCGTTTCTGGGTGAGCAAAAACAGGAAGGCAAAATGCCGCAAAAAAGGGAATAAGGGCGACACG
GAAATGTTGAATACTCATACTCTTCCTTTTTCAATATTATTGAAGCATTTATCAGGGTTATTGTCTCATG
AGCGGATACATATTTGAATGTATTTAGAAAAATAAACAAATAGGGGTTCCGCGCACATTTCCCCGAAAAG
TGCCACCTGACGTCTAAGAAACCATTATTATCATGACATTAACCTATAAAAATAGGCGTATCACGAGGCC
CTTTCGT
Features (pLannotate 1.2.2; 10 found; start..end, strand, type, name):
     56..2565    +  promoter       Ac5 promoter: Drosophila melanogaster actin 5C promoter
   2582..2689    +  CDS            OST4: OST4_YEAST - Experimental evidence at protein level: Swiss-Prot protein existence level 1. Subunit of the oligosaccharyl transferase (OST) complex that catalyzes the initial transfer of a defined glycan (Glc(3)Man(9)GlcNAc(2) in eukaryotes) from the lipid carrier dolichol- pyrophosphate to an asparagine residue within an Asn-X-Ser/Thr consensus motif in nascent polypeptide chains, the first step in protein N-glycosylation. N-glycosylation occurs cotranslationally and the complex associates with the Sec61 complex at the channel-forming translocon complex that mediates protein translocation acro
   2696..3403    +  CDS            mCherry: mCherry is a basic (constitutively fluorescent) red fluorescent protein published in 2004, derived from Discosoma sp.. It is reported to be a very rapidly-maturing monomer with low acid sensitivity.
   3473..3514    +  CDS            V5 tag: epitope tag from simian virus 5
   3614..3748    -  polyA_signal   SV40 poly(A) signal: SV40 polyadenylation signal
   3771..3855    -  CDS            large T antigen (fragment): large T antigen from SV40 (simian virus 40)
   3856..4303    +  CDS            TcR (fragment): tetracycline efflux protein; tet; confers resistance to tetracycline
   4349..4937    -  rep_origin     ori: high-copy-number ColE1/pMB1/pBR322/pUC origin of replication
   5108..5968    -  CDS            AmpR: β-lactamase; bla; confers resistance to ampicillin, carbenicillin, and related antibiotics
   5969..6073    -  promoter       AmpR promoter: bla
