[The description below was written by a language model from this plasmid's Addgene catalogue record and pLannotate feature annotations shown in this document.]
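Description:
pAc5.1-OST4-mCherry (EcoRV) (XH26) is an empty-backbone insect expression plasmid of about 6.2 kb, built on the pAc5.1 framework and intended for expressing fluorescently tagged proteins in Drosophila Schneider cells for imaging. In bacteria it is maintained through a high-copy ColE1/pUC-type origin and selected with ampicillin via the β-lactamase gene and its own promoter. No marker for selection in insect cells is annotated, which is consistent with use by transient transfection. Short fragments annotated as a tetracycline resistance gene and SV40 large T antigen appear to be non-functional backbone remnants.

The expression cassette is driven by the strong constitutive Drosophila actin 5C promoter. Downstream lies the coding sequence of yeast OST4, a very small membrane-embedded subunit of the oligosaccharyl transferase complex, followed almost directly by mCherry, a monomeric red fluorescent protein. A V5 epitope tag coding sequence sits a short distance further downstream, and an SV40 polyadenylation signal completes the unit. The record lists no insert. The name suggests that an EcoRV site serves as the cloning position for a gene of interest, most plausibly in the gap between mCherry and the V5 tag, although the site is not annotated in the feature table and its exact location is not stated.

The associated publication describes a colocalization assay for detecting direct protein-protein interactions. In that context, the OST4 segment would plausibly act as a membrane anchor that tethers the mCherry-labelled fusion to a defined cellular location, so that relocalization of a differently labelled partner can be scored by microscopy. The catalogue fields themselves state only expression in Schneider cells for imaging.
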