Addgene plasmid #206475: pAc5.1-OST4-mCherry (EcoRV) (XH26)
Purpose: (Empty Backbone) Expression in Schneider cells for imaging
Depositing lab: Mandy Jeske. Depositing organization: Universitaet Heidelberg. Publication: ReLo is a simple and rapid colocalization assay to identify and characterize direct protein-protein interactions. Salgania HK, Metz J, Jeske M. Nat Commun. 2024 Apr 3;15(1):2875. doi: 10.1038/s41467-024-47233-4. PubMed 38570497.
Backbone
  Vector backbone: XH26-pAc5.1 OST4 mcherry EcoRV
  Vector type: Insect Expression
Growth in bacteria
  Bacterial resistance: Ampicillin, 100 μg/mL
  Growth temperature: 37°C
  Growth strain: DH5alpha
  Copy number: High Copy
Gene/Insert
  Gene/Insert name: None
Terms and licenses: Academic/Nonprofit Terms; Industry Terms: Not Available to Industry
Depositor comments: Please visit https://www.biorxiv.org/content/10.1101/2022.03.04.482790v2 for bioRxiv preprint.
How to cite: pAc5.1-OST4-mCherry (EcoRV) (XH26) was a gift from Mandy Jeske (Addgene plasmid # 206475 ; http://n2t.net/addgene:206475 ; RRID:Addgene_206475)
