>Addgene plasmid #206475 | pAc5.1-OST4-mCherry (EcoRV) (XH26) | depositor partial sequence | sequence record 401768 | OST4 mcherry
ATGATCTCTGATGAACAGCTGAACTCCTTGGCCATCACCTTCGGTATTGTGATGATGACTTTAATTGTCA
TTTACCATGCTGTTGACTCCACCATGTCTCCTAAGAACGGTACCATGGTGAGCAAGGGCGAGGAGGATAA
CATGGCCATCATCAAGGAGTTCATGCGCTTCAAGGTGCACATGGAGGGCTCCGTGAACGGCCACGAGTTC
GAGATCGAGGGCGAGGGCGAGGGCCGCCCCTACGAGGGCACCCAGACCGCCAAGCTGAAGGTGACCAAGG
GTGGCCCCCTGCCCTTCGCCTGGGACATCCTGTCCCCTCAGTTCATGTACGGCTCCAAGGCCTACGTGAA
GCACCCCGCCGACATCCCCGACTACTTGAAGCTGTCCTTCCCCGAGGGCTTCAAGTGGGAGCGCGTGATG
AACTTCGAGGACGGCGGCGTGGTGACCGTGACCCAGGACTCCTCCCTGCAGGACGGCGAGTTCATCTACA
AGGTGAAGCTGCGCGGCACCAACTTCCCCTCCGACGGCCCCGTAATGCAGAAGAAGACCATGGGCTGGGA
GGCCTCCTCCGAGCGGATGTACCCCGAGGACGGCGCCCTGAAGGGCGAGATCAAGCAGAGGCTGAAGCTG
AAGGACGGCGGCCACTACGACGCTGAGGTCAAGACCACCTACAAGGCCAAGAAGCCCGTGCAGCTGCCCG
GCGCCTACAACGTCAACATCAAGTTGGACATCACCTCCCACAACGAGGACTACACCATCGTGGAACAGTA
CGAACGCGCCGAGGGCCGCCACTCCACCGGCGGCATGGACGAGCTGTACAAG
